Addgene plasmid #48017: pICH41744
Purpose: (Empty Backbone)
Depositing lab: Sylvestre Marillonnet. Depositing organization: Leibniz Institute of Plant Biochemistry (IPB). Publication: A modular cloning system for standardized assembly of multigene constructs. Weber E, Engler C, Gruetzner R, Werner S, Marillonnet S. PLoS One. 2011 Feb 18;6(2):e16765. doi: 10.1371/journal.pone.0016765. PubMed 21364738.
Backbone
  Vector backbone: pUC19-derived
  Backbone manufacturer: self-made
  Backbone size (bp): 3293
  Vector type: Unspecified
Growth in bacteria
  Bacterial resistance: Spectinomycin, 50 μg/mL
  Growth temperature: 37°C
  Growth strain: DH10B
  Copy number: High Copy
Gene/Insert
  Gene/Insert name: None
Terms and licenses: Academic/Nonprofit Terms; Industry Terms: Not Available to Industry
Depositor comments: level 2 end linker
How to cite: pICH41744 was a gift from Sylvestre Marillonnet (Addgene plasmid # 48017 ; http://n2t.net/addgene:48017 ; RRID:Addgene_48017)
