[The description below was written by a language model from this plasmid's Addgene catalogue record and pLannotate feature annotations shown in this document.]
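Description:
pICH41744 is a small, high-copy E. coli cloning plasmid from the MoClo (modular cloning) toolkit for standardized assembly of multigene constructs. The depositor lists it as an empty backbone with no gene insert and describes it simply as a "level 2 end linker". In the MoClo scheme, end linkers are short adapter modules that are included in a Golden Gate (type IIS restriction–ligation) reaction to bridge the overhang of the last transcription unit being assembled to the fixed overhang of the level 2 destination vector, thereby closing the construct. The record does not state which position or overhangs this particular linker serves, nor whether it leaves the assembly open for further rounds of gene addition.

The backbone is a self-made pUC19 derivative of about 3.3 kb, replicating from the high-copy ColE1/pUC origin. Selection is by spectinomycin, conferred by the aadA aminoglycoside adenylyltransferase gene (SmR), which sits downstream of an AmpR (bla) promoter. The short gentamicin-resistance and integrase fragments next to it are probably remnants of the integron context from which the cassette was taken. The annotation also shows typical pUC remnants: a partial multiple cloning site, lac promoter, lac operator and CAP binding site, a partial lacZα fragment, and small lacI, rop and bom fragments. None of these is annotated as complete or described as functional. A segment spanning the sequence origin matches part of the Potato virus X replicase. It is only a fragment, and the record does not explain it; it may be non-coding filler sequence within the linker region. The plasmid's use is as a donor part in multigene assembly, not as an expression vector.
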