Features (pLannotate 1.2.2; 14 found; start..end, strand, type, name):
      1..38      +  misc_feature   MCS (fragment): pUC18/19 multiple cloning site
     75..91      -  protein_bind   lac operator: The lac repressor binds to the lac operator to inhibit transcription in E. coli. This inhibition can be relieved by adding lactose or isopropyl-β-D-thiogalactopyranoside (IPTG). lac repressor encoded by lacI
     99..129     -  promoter       lac promoter: promoter for the E. coli lac operon
    144..165     -  protein_bind   CAP binding site: CAP binding activates transcription in the presence of cAMP. E. coli catabolite activator protein
    178..270     -  CDS            lacI (fragment): lac repressor; lacI; The lac repressor binds to the lac operator to inhibit transcription in E. coli. This inhibition can be relieved by adding lactose or isopropyl-β-D-thiogalactopyranoside (IPTG).
    453..1041    -  rep_origin     ori: high-copy-number ColE1/pMB1/pBR322/pUC origin of replication
   1212..2003    -  CDS            SmR: aminoglycoside adenylyltransferase (Murphy, 1985); aadA; confers resistance to spectinomycin and streptomycin
   2010..2066    -  CDS            GmR (fragment): gentamycin acetyltransferase; aacC1; confers resistance to gentamycin
   2152..2232    +  CDS            int (fragment): INT2_ECOLX - Protein inferred from homology: Swiss-Prot protein existence level 3. Putative integrase believed to be involved in the insertion of antibiotic resistance genes into plasmids and transposons. From Escherichia coli.
   2223..2327    -  promoter       AmpR promoter: bla
   2422..2457    +  CDS            rop (fragment): Rop protein, which maintains plasmids at low copy number; rop
   2559..2658    +  misc_feature   bom (fragment): basis of mobility region from pBR322
   2664..2821    -  CDS            lacZα (fragment): LacZα fragment of β-galactosidase; lacZ fragment
   2884..3       +  CDS            RDRP_PVX (fragment) (across the origin): Protein inferred from homology: Swiss-Prot protein existence level 3. RNA replication. The central part of this protein possibly functions as an ATP-binding helicase (Probable). From Potato virus X (PVX).
>Addgene plasmid #48017 | pICH41744 | depositor full sequence | sequence record 69017 | Full Sequence
GGGGATCCTCTAGAGTCGACCTGCAGGCATGCAAGCTTGGCGTAATCATGGTCATAGCTGTTTCCTGTGT
GAAATTGTTATCCGCTCACAATTCCACACAACATACGAGCCGGAAGCATAAAGTGTAAAGCCTGGGGTGC
CTAATGAGTGAGCTAACTCACATTAATTGCGTTGCGCTCACTGCCCGCTTTCCAGTCGGGAAACCTGTCG
TGCCAGCTGCATTAATGAATCGGCCAACGCGCGGGGAGAGGCGGTTTGCGTATTGGGCGCTCTTCCGCTT
CCTCGCTCACTGACTCGCTGCGCTCGGTCGTTCGGCTGCGGCGAGCGGTATCAGCTCACTCAAAGGCGGT
AATACGGTTATCCACAGAATCAGGGGATAACGCAGGAAAGAACATGTGAGCAAAAGGCCAGCAAAAGGCC
AGGAACCGTAAAAAGGCCGCGTTGCTGGCGTTTTTCCATAGGCTCCGCCCCCCTGACGAGCATCACAAAA
ATCGACGCTCAAGTCAGAGGTGGCGAAACCCGACAGGACTATAAAGATACCAGGCGTTTCCCCCTGGAAG
CTCCCTCGTGCGCTCTCCTGTTCCGACCCTGCCGCTTACCGGATACCTGTCCGCCTTTCTCCCTTCGGGA
AGCGTGGCGCTTTCTCATAGCTCACGCTGTAGGTATCTCAGTTCGGTGTAGGTCGTTCGCTCCAAGCTGG
GCTGTGTGCACGAACCCCCCGTTCAGCCCGACCGCTGCGCCTTATCCGGTAACTATCGTCTTGAGTCCAA
CCCGGTAAGACACGACTTATCGCCACTGGCAGCAGCCACTGGTAACAGGATTAGCAGAGCGAGGTATGTA
GGCGGTGCTACAGAGTTCTTGAAGTGGTGGCCTAACTACGGCTACACTAGAAGGACAGTATTTGGTATCT
GCGCTCTGCTGAAGCCAGTTACCTTCGGAAAAAGAGTTGGTAGCTCTTGATCCGGCAAACAAACCACCGC
TGGTAGCGGTGGTTTTTTTGTTTGCAAGCAGCAGATTACGCGCAGAAAAAAAGGATCTCAAGAAGATCCT
TTGATCTTTTCTACGGGGTCTGACGCTCAGTGGAACGAAAACTCACGTTAAGGGATTTTGGTCATGAGAT
TATCAAAAAGGATCTTCACCTAGATCCTTTTAAATTAAAAATGAAGTTTTAAATCAATCTAAAGTATATA
TGAGTAAACTTGGTCTGACAGTTATTTGCCGACTACCTTGGTGATCTCGCCTTTCACGTAGTGGACAAAT
TCTTCCAACTGATCTGCGCGCGAGGCCAAGCGATCTTCTTCTTGTCCAAGATAAGCCTGTCTAGCTTCAA
GTATGACGGGCTGATACTGGGCCGGCAGGCGCTCCATTGCCCAGTCGGCAGCGACATCCTTCGGCGCGAT
TTTGCCGGTTACTGCGCTGTACCAAATGCGGGACAACGTAAGCACTACATTTCGCTCATCGCCAGCCCAG
TCGGGCGGCGAGTTCCATAGCGTTAAGGTTTCATTTAGCGCCTCAAATAGATCCTGTTCAGGAACCGGAT
CAAAGAGTTCCTCCGCCGCTGGACCTACCAAGGCAACGCTATGTTCTCTTGCTTTTGTCAGCAAGATAGC
CAGATCAATGTCGATCGTGGCTGGCTCGAAGATACCTGCAAGAATGTCATTGCGCTGCCATTCTCCAAAT
TGCAGTTCGCGCTTAGCTGGATAACGCCACGGAATGATGTCGTCGTGCACAACAATGGTGACTTCTACAG
CGCGGAGAATCTCGCTCTCTCCAGGGGAAGCCGAAGTTTCCAAAAGGTCGTTGATCAAAGCTCGCCGCGT
TGTTTCATCAAGCCTTACGGTCACCGTAACCAGCAAATCAATATCACTGTGTGGCTTCAGGCCGCCATCC
ACTGCGGAGCCGTACAAATGTACGGCCAGCAACGTCGGTTCGAGATGGCGCTCGATGACGCCAACTACCT
CTGATAGTTGAGTCGATACTTCGGCGATCACCGCTTCCCTCATGATGTTTAACTTTGTTTTAGGGCGACT
GCCCTGCTGCGTAACATCGTTGCTGCTCCATAACATCAAACATCGACCCACGGCGTAACGCGCTTGCTGC
TTGGATGCCCGAGGCATAGACTGTACCCCAAAAAAACAGTCATAACAAGCCATGAAAACCGCCACTGCGC
CGTTACCACCGCTGCGTTCGGTCAAGGTTCTGGACCAGTTGCGTGAGCGCATACTCTTCCTTTTTCAATA
TTATTGAAGCATTTATCAGGGTTATTGTCTCATGAGCGGATACATATTTGAATGTATTTAGAAAAATAAA
CAAATAGGGGTTCCGCGCACATTTCCCCGAAAAGTGCCACCTGACGTCTAAGAAACCATTATTATCATGA
CATTAACCTATAAAAATAGGCGTATCACGAGGCCCTTTCGACTCGCGCGTTTCGGTGATGACGGTGAAAA
CCTCTGACACATGCAGCTCCCGGAGATGGTCACAGCTTGTCTGTAAGCGGATGCCGGGAGCAGACAAGCC
CGTCAGGGCGCGTCAGCGGGTGTTGGCGGGTGTCGGGGCTGGCTTAACTATGCGGCATCAGAGCAGATTG
TACTGAGAGTGCACCATATGCGGTGTGAAATACCGCACAGATGCGTAAGGAGAAAATACCGCATCAGGCG
CCATTCGCCATTCAGGCTGCGCAACTGTTGGGAAGGGCGATCGGTGCGGGCCTCTTCGCTATTACGCCAG
CTGGCGAAAGGGGGATGTGCTGCAAGGCGATTAAGTTGGGTAACGCCAGGGTTTTCCCAGTCACGACGTT
GTAAAACGACGGCCAGTGAATTCGAGCTCGGTACCCTTTGAAGACAAACTAGAGGATGCACATGTGACCG
AGGGATTGTCTTCGTGGAAACTTGGGACTTCAGATTCCACCCCTTGCAAGCGTGGAAAGCCTTCCGACCA
AGGGAAGTGTCGGATGTAGAGGAAATGGAAAGTTTGTTCTCAGATGGGGACTTGCTTGATTGCTTCACAA
GAATGCCAGCTTATGCGGTAAACGCAGAGGAAGATTTAGCTGCAATCAGGAAAACGCCCGAGATGGATGT
CGGTCAAGAAGTTAAAGAACCTGCAGGAGACAGAAATCAATACTCAAACCCTGCAGAAACTTTCCTCAAC
AAGCTCCACAGGAAACACAGTAGGGAGGTGAAACACCAGGCCGCAAAGAAAGCTAAACGCCTAGCTGAAA
TCCAGGAGTCAATGAGAGCTGAAGGTGATGCCGAACCAAATGAAATAAGCGGGGGCATGGGGGCAATACC
CAGCAACGCCGAACTTCCTGGGCCCAAA
