>Addgene plasmid #48017 | pICH41744 | addgene partial sequence | sequence record 70989 | M13_pUC_rev
TGACCATGATTACGCCAAGCTTGCATGCCTGCAGGTCGACTCTAGAGGATCCCCTTTGGGCCCAGGAAGT
TCGGCGTTGCTGGGTATTGCCCCCATGCCCCCGCTTATTTCATTTGGTTCGGCATCACCTTCAGCTCTCA
TTGACTCCTGGATTTCAGCTAGGCGTTTAGCTTTCTTTGCGGCCTGGTGTTTCACCTCCCTACTGTGTTT
CCTGTGGAGCTTGTTGAGGAAAGTTTCTGCAGGGTTTGAGTATTGATTTCTGTCTCCTGCAGGTTCTTTA
ACTTCTTGACCGACATCCATCTCGGGCGTTTTCCTGATTGCAGCTAAATCTTCCTCTGCGTTTACCGCAT
AAGCTGGCATTCTTGTGAAGCAATCAAGCAAGTCCCCATCTGAGAACAAACTTTCCATTTCCTCTACATC
CGACACTTCCCTTGGTCGGAAGGCTTTCCACGCTTGCAAGGGGTGGAATCTGAAGTCCCAAGTTTCCACG
AAGACAATCCCTCGGTCACATGTGCATCCTCTAGTTTGTCTTCAAAGGGTACCGAGCTCGAATTCACTGG
CCGTCGTTTTACAACGTCGTGACTGGGAAAACCCTGGCGTTACCCAACTTAATCGCCTTGCAGCACATCC
CCCTTTCGCCAGCTGGCGTAATAGCGAAGAGGCCCGCACCGATCGCCCTTCCCAACAGTTGCGCAGCCTG
AATGGCGAATGGCGCCTGATGCGGTATTTTCTCCTTACGCATCTGTGCGGTATTTCACACCGCATATGGT
GCACTCTCAGTACAATCTGCTCTGATGCCGCATAGTTAAGCCAGCCCCGACACCCGCCAACACCCGCTGA
CGCGCCCTGACGGGCTTGTCTGCTCCCGGCATCCGCTTACAGACAAGCTGTGACCATCTCCGGGAGCTGC
ATGTGTCAGAGGTTTTCACCGTCATCACCGAAACGCGCGAGTCGAAAGGGCCTCGTGATACGCCTATTTT
TATAGGTTAATGTCATGATAATAATGGTTTCTTAGACGTCAGGTGGCACTTTTCGGGGAAATGTGCGCGG
AACCCCTATTTGTTTATTTTTCTAAATACATTCAAATATGTATCCGCTCATGAGACAATAACCCTGATAA
ATGCTTCAATAATATTG
